Addgene plasmid #1952: pBABE M33 flag
Depositing lab: Robert Kingston. Depositing organization: Massachusetts General Hospital. Publication: The core of the polycomb repressive complex is compositionally and functionally conserved in flies and humans. Levine SS, Weiss A, Erdjument-Bromage H, Shao Z, Tempst P, Kingston RE. Mol Cell Biol 2002 Sep;22(17):6070-8. 10.1128/MCB.22.17.6070-6078.2002 PubMed 12167701.
Backbone
  Vector backbone: pBABE-puro
  Backbone size w/o insert (bp): 5100
  Vector type: Mammalian Expression, Retroviral
  Selectable markers: Puromycin
Growth in bacteria
  Bacterial resistance: Ampicillin, 100 μg/mL
  Growth temperature: 37°C
  Growth strain: DH5alpha
  Copy number: High Copy
Gene/Insert
  Gene/Insert name: M33
  Species: M. musculus (mouse)
  Insert size (bp): 1560
  Entrez Gene: Cbx2 (a.k.a. M33, MOD2, pc)
  Tag / fusion protein: flag (C terminal on insert)
  Cloning method: Restriction Enzyme; 5′ cloning site XhoI (not destroyed); 3′ cloning site EcoRI (not destroyed)
  Sequencing primers: 5′ pBABE 5'
Terms and licenses: Academic/Nonprofit Terms; Industry Terms: Not Available to Industry
Depositor comments: (Kingston #1222)
How to cite: pBABE M33 flag was a gift from Robert Kingston (Addgene plasmid # 1952 ; http://n2t.net/addgene:1952 ; RRID:Addgene_1952)
