[The description below was written by a language model from this plasmid's Addgene catalogue record.]
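Description:
pBABE M33 flag is a retroviral mammalian expression plasmid built on the pBABE-puro backbone (about 5.1 kb without insert). It is propagated in E. coli as a high-copy plasmid under ampicillin selection, and it carries a puromycin marker for selecting transduced or transfected mammalian cells. As a pBABE-family vector, it is designed to be introduced into a packaging cell line that supplies the viral proteins in trans, so that the region between the long terminal repeats is packaged into replication-defective retroviral particles and stably integrated into target cells. In vectors of this family the insert is generally transcribed from the 5′ LTR, with the puromycin resistance gene driven by a separate internal promoter. The record itself includes no feature table and does not list the promoters, origin or other backbone elements explicitly.

The payload is an approximately 1.56 kb insert encoding mouse M33, the product of the Cbx2 gene, a chromodomain-containing homologue of Drosophila Polycomb and a component of Polycomb repressive complexes. The coding sequence was cloned between XhoI and EcoRI sites, both of which are retained, and carries a FLAG epitope at its C terminus, allowing detection and affinity capture of the protein with anti-FLAG reagents. The associated publication concerns the composition and functional conservation of the core Polycomb repressive complex in flies and humans. This is consistent with using the construct to generate stable, puromycin-selected cell lines expressing tagged M33 for purifying and characterising associated Polycomb-group complexes, although the record does not spell out the intended application.
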