>Addgene plasmid #1952 | pBABE M33 flag | addgene partial sequence | sequence record 16924 | 1952 with pBABE-5
AGCCTCGAGANGGAGGAGCTGAGCAGCGTGGGCGAGCAGGTCTTCGCCGCCGAGTGCATCCTGAGCAAGC
GGCTCCGCAAGGGCAAGCTGGAGTACCTGGTCAAGTGGCGCGGCTGGTCCTCCAAACACAACAGCTGGGA
GCCAGAAGAGAACATTTTGGACCCGAGGCTGCTCCTAGCCTTCCAGAAGAAGGAACATGAGAAGGAGGTT
CAGAACCGGAAGAGAGGCAAGAGACCCAGGGGCAGGCCGAGGAAACACACAGCCACATCCTCCTGCAGCC
GGCGCTCCAAGCTCAAGGAACCAGATGCGCCATCCAAATCCAAATCCAGCAGTTCGTCCTCTTCCTCCAC
ATCTTCCTCCTCTTCCTCGGACGAAGAGGAAGACGACAGCGACCTAGACTCCAAGAGAGGCCCCCGGGGC
CGTGAAACCCATCCAGTGCCTCAGAAAAAAGCCCAGATCCTGGTAGCCAAGCCAGAGCTGAAGGATCCCA
TTAGAAAGAAACGGGGACGCAAGCCTCTACCCCCAGAACAGAAGGCAGCTCGGAGACCCGTCAGCCTGGC
CAAGGTGCTAAAGACCACCAGGAAGGATCTGGGGACCTCAGCCGCCAAGCTGCCCCCTCCACTCAGCGCT
CCGGTGGCAGGCCTGGCTGCCCTGAAGGNCCACACCAAAGAGGCCTGTGGTGGCCCCAGCACTATGGCGA
CCCCAGANAACCTGGNCCAGTCTGANGAAANGGNNTGGN
